Addgene plasmid #43862: pNES-VL12.3
Depositing lab: Dane Wittrup. Depositing organization: Massachusetts Institute of Technology. Publication: Potent inhibition of huntingtin aggregation and cytotoxicity by a disulfide bond-free single-domain intracellular antibody. Colby DW, Chu Y, Cassady JP, Duennwald M, Zazulak H, Webster JM, Messer A, Lindquist S, Ingram VM, Wittrup KD. Proc Natl Acad Sci U S A. 2004 Dec 21;101(51):17616-21. Epub 2004 Dec 14. 10.1073/pnas.0408134101 PubMed 15598740.
Backbone
  Vector backbone: pcDNA3.1(-)Zeo
  Backbone manufacturer: Invitrogen
  Backbone size w/o insert (bp): 5000
  Total vector size (bp): 5400
  Vector type: Mammalian Expression
  Selectable markers: Neomycin (select with G418)
Growth in bacteria
  Bacterial resistance: Ampicillin, 100 μg/mL
  Growth temperature: 37°C
  Growth strain: XL1 Blue
  Copy number: Unknown
Gene/Insert
  Gene/Insert name: VL12.3
  Species: Synthetic
  Insert size (bp): 366
  GenBank ID: AY818434.1
  Promoter: CMV
  Tag / fusion protein: His (C terminal on insert)
  Cloning method: Restriction Enzyme; 5′ cloning site XbaI (unknown if destroyed); 3′ cloning site XhoI (unknown if destroyed)
  Sequencing primers: 5′ T7 Fwd
Terms and licenses: Academic/Nonprofit Terms; Industry Terms: Not Available to Industry
How to cite: pNES-VL12.3 was a gift from Dane Wittrup (Addgene plasmid # 43862 ; http://n2t.net/addgene:43862 ; RRID:Addgene_43862)
