[The description below was written by a language model from this plasmid's Addgene catalogue record.]
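Description:
pNES-VL12.3 is a mammalian expression plasmid built on the Invitrogen pcDNA3.1(-)Zeo backbone, with a recorded total size of about 5.4 kb. It is propagated in E. coli under ampicillin selection; the copy number is listed as unknown. For mammalian cells the record lists neomycin (G418) as the selectable marker, which sits oddly with a backbone name that implies zeocin resistance. The record does not resolve this discrepancy, so the marker should be confirmed before attempting stable selection.

The payload is VL12.3, a 366 bp synthetic insert cloned between XbaI and XhoI sites and expressed from the CMV immediate-early promoter, which gives strong constitutive transcription in most mammalian cell lines. The protein carries a C-terminal His tag for detection or purification. According to the associated publication title, VL12.3 is a single-domain intracellular antibody (intrabody) engineered to be free of disulfide bonds. This suits it to folding in the reducing environment of the cytoplasm, and it was developed as a potent inhibitor of huntingtin aggregation and cytotoxicity. The "NES" in the plasmid name suggests a nuclear export signal variant intended to bias the intrabody toward the cytoplasm, but the catalogue fields do not list such a signal as a tag or fusion, so this is only an inference from the name.

The construct is suited to transient or stable expression of the intrabody in cultured mammalian cells, for example in cellular models of Huntington's disease, to test its effects on huntingtin aggregation and toxicity. No feature table was supplied, so other backbone elements are not documented here.
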