>Addgene plasmid #43862 | pNES-VL12.3 | depositor partial sequence | sequence record 59202 | VL12.3
ATGGGTTCTCAGCCTGTGCTGACTCAGTCACCTTCGGTCTCTGCAGCCCCCCGGCAAAGGGTCACCATCT
CCGTGTCTGGAAGCAACTCCAACATCGGAAGTAATACTGTAAACTGGATCCAGCAGCTCCCAGGAAGGGC
TCCCGAGCTCCTCATGTACGATGACGATCTATTGGCCCCAGGGGTCTCTGACCGATTTTCTGGCTCTAGG
TCTGGCACCTCAGCCTCCCTGACCATCAGTGGGCTCCAGTCTGAGGATGAGGCTGATTATTACGCAGCAA
CATGGGATGACAGCCTGAATGGTTGGGTGTTCGGCGGAGGGACCAAGGTCACCGTCCTATCCGGACATCA
CCATCACCATCACTAG
