>Addgene plasmid #43862 | pNES-VL12.3 | addgene partial sequence | sequence record 59777 | CMV-F 5'-CGCAAATGGGCGGTAGGCGTG-3'
AGCAGAGCTCTCTGGCTAACTAGAGAACCCACTGCTTACTGGCTTATCGAAATTAATACGACTCACTATA
GGGAGACCCAAGCTGGCTAGCGTTTAAACGGGCCCTCTAGAATGGGTATCCAGGAGCTGTCCGAGCAGAT
CCACAGGCTGCTGCTGTCTCAGCCTGTGCTGACTCAGTCACCCTCGGTCTCTGCAGCCCCCCGGCAAAGG
GTCACCATCTCCGTGTCTGGAAGCAACTCCAACATCGGAAGTAATACTGTAAACTGGATCCAGCAGCTCC
CAGGAAGGGCTCCCGAGCTCCTCATGTACGATGACGATCTATTGGCCCCAGGGGTCTCTGACCGATTTTC
TGGCTCTAGGTCTGGCACCTCAGCCTCCCTGACCATCAGTGGGCTCCAGTCTGAGGATGAGGCTGATTAT
TACGCAGCAACATGGGATGACAGCCTGAATGGTTGGGTGTTCGGCGGAGGGACCAAGGTCACCGTCCTAT
CCGGACATCACCATCACCATCACTAGCTCGAGCGGCCGCCACTGTGCTGGATATCTGCAGAATTCCACCA
CACTGGACTAGTGGATCCGAGCTCGGTACCAAGCTTAAGTTTAAACCGCTGATCAGCCTCGACTGTGCCT
TCTAGTTGCCAGCCATCTGTTGTTTGCCCCTCCCCCGTGCCTTCCTTGACCCTGGAAGGTGCCACTCCCA
CTGTCCTTTCCTAATAAAATGAGGAAATTGCATCGCATTGTCTGAGTAGGTGTCATTCTATTCTGGGGGG
TGGGGTGGGGCAGGACAGCAAGGGGGAGGATTGGGAAGACAATAGCAGGCATGCTGGGGATGCGGTGGGC
TCTATGGCTTCTGAGGCGGAAAGAACCAGCTGGGGCTCTAGGGGGTATCCCCACGCGCCCTGTAACGGCG
CATTAA
